>Addgene plasmid #115012 | AT2G01210 X007_pECIA2 | addgene full sequence | sequence record 296828 | Addgene NGS Result
GTAAAACGACGGCCAGTGAATTAATTCGTTGCAGGACAGGATGTGGTGCCCGATGTGACTAGCTCTTTGC
TGCAGGCCGTCCTATCCTCTGGTTCCGATAAGAGACCCAGAACTCCGGCCCCCCACCGCCCACCGCCACC
CCCATACATATGTGGTACGCAAGTAAGAGTGCCTGCGCATGCCCCATGTGCCCCACCAAGAGCTTTGCAT
CCCATACAAGTCCCCAAAGTGGAGAACCGAACCAATTCTTCGCGGGCAGAACAAAAGCTTCTGCACACGT
CTCCACTCGAATTTGGAGCCGGCCGGCGTGTGCAAAAGAGGTGAATCGAACGAAAGACCCGTGTGTAAAG
CCGCGTTTCCAAAATGTATAAAACCGAGAGCATCTGGCCAATGTGCATCAGTTGTGGTCAGCAGCAAAAT
CAAGTGAATCATCTCAGTGCAACTAAAGGGGGGATCCGATCTCAATATGAAGTTATGCATATTACTGGCC
GTCGTGGCCTTTGTTGGCCTCTCGCTCGGGAACGACGAAGGCTTTGCGCTCTTAACGTTTAAACAAAGCG
TTCACGATGATCCTACAGGTTCTCTTAACAATTGGAACTCATCAGACGAGAACGCCTGTTCGTGGAACGG
TGTAACTTGCAAAGAACTCAGGGTGGTGTCTCTAAGCATTCCAAGGAAGAATCTTTACGGTTCTCTCCCT
TCGTCTCTAGGGTTTCTCTCCAGTCTCCGTCACTTGAATCTCCGGAGCAATAGGTTTTATGGGTCGTTGC
CTATTCAGCTTTTCCATCTTCAGGGACTCCAAAGTCTAGTCCTTTACGGCAATTCCTTTGATGGGTCATT
GTCGGAAGAGATCGGTAAGCTGAAGCTTCTTCAGACCTTAGATTTGTCACAGAATCTCTTCAACGGGTCG
TTACCACTTTCGATTCTGCAATGCAACAGACTTAAAACACTCGATGTCAGCAGAAACAACTTGTCTGGTC
CTTTGCCTGATGGGTTTGGCTCAGCGTTCGTCTCTCTGGAGAAACTCGACCTCGCCTTCAACCAATTCAA
CGGCTCCATCCCCAGCGACATTGGAAACCTCTCCAACCTTCAAGGAACTGCTGATTTCTCTCATAATCAC
TTCACCGGCTCAATCCCACCTGCCCTTGGAGATCTTCCTGAAAAGGTTTACATTGATCTCACTTTCAATA
ATCTCTCCGGTCCCATTCCTCAAACCGGTGCTCTTATGAACAGAGGACCAACAGCGTTTATCGGCAACAC
TGGTCTATGCGGGCCTCCATTGAAGGACCTTTGCCAAGGATATCAACTTGGCCTCAATGCCTCTTACCCT
TTTATCCCAAGCAACAACCCACCTGAGGATTCTGATAGTACTAACTCCGAAACCAAACAGAAATCAAGTG
GTTTGAGCCTGGAGGTGCTGTTCCAGGGACCAGGGAGCGACAAAACTCACACATGCCCACCGTGCCCAGC
ACCTGAACTCCTGGGGGGACCGTCAGTCTTCCTCTTCCCCCCAAAACCCAAGGACACCCTCATGATCTCC
CGGACCCCTGAGGTCACATGCGTGGTGGTGGACGTGAGCCACGAAGACCCTGAGGTCAAGTTCAACTGGT
ACGTGGACGGCGTGGAGGTGCATAATGCCAAGACAAAGCCGCGGGAGGAGCAGTACAACAGCACGTACCG
TGTGGTCAGCGTCCTCACCGTCCTGCACCAGGACTGGCTGAATGGCAAGGAGTACAAGTGCAAGGTCTCC
AACAAAGCCCTCCCAGCCCCCATCGAGAAAACCATCTCCAAAGCCAAAGGGCAGCCCCGAGAACCACAGG
TGTACACCCTGCCCCCATCCCGGGAGGAGATGACCAAGAACCAGGTCAGCCTGACCTGCCTGGTCAAAGG
CTTCTATCCCAGCGACATCGCCGTGGAGTGGGAGAGCAATGGGCAGCCGGAGAACAACTACAAGACCACG
CCTCCCGTGCTGGACTCCGACGGCTCCTTCTTCCTCTACAGCAAGCTCACCGTGGACAAGAGCAGGTGGC
AGCAGGGGAACGTCTTCTCATGCTCCGTGATGCATGAGGGTCTGCACAACCACTACACGCAGAAGAGCCT
CTCCCTGTCTCCGGGTAAATCTAGAGGGCCCTTCGAAGGTAAGCCTATCCCTAACCCTCTCCTCGGTCTC
GATTCTACGCGTACCGGTCATCATCACCATCACCATTGAGTTTAAACCCGCTGATCAGCCTCGACTGTGC
CTTCTAAGGCCTGAGCTCGCTGATCAGCCTCGATCGAGGATCCAGACATGATAAGATACATTGATGAGTT
TGGACAAACCACAACTAGAATGCAGTGAAAAAAATGCTTTATTTGTGAAATTTGTGATGCTATTGCTTTA
TTTGTAACCATTATAAGCTGCAATAAACAAGTTAACAACAACAATTGCATTCATTTTATGTTTCAGGTTC
AGGGGGAGGTGTGGGAGGTTTTTTAAAGCAAGTAAAACCTCTACAAATGTGGTATGGCTGATTATGATCA
GTCGACCTGCAGGCATGCAAGCTTGGCGTAATCATGGTCATAGCTGTTTCCTGTGTGAAATTGTTATCCG
CTCACAATTCCACACAACATACGAGCCGGAAGCATAAAGTGTAAAGCCTGGGGTGCCTAATGAGTGAGCT
AACTCACATTAATTGCGTTGCGCTCACTGCCCGCTTTCCAGTCGGGAAACCTGTCGTGCCAGCTGCATTA
ATGAATCGGCCAACGCGCGGGGAGAGGCGGTTTGCGTATTGGGCGCTCTTCCGCTTCCTCGCTCACTGAC
TCGCTGCGCTCGGTCGTTCGGCTGCGGCGAGCGGTATCAGCTCACTCAAAGGCGGTAATACGGTTATCCA
CAGAATCAGGGGATAACGCAGGAAAGAACATGTGAGCAAAAGGCCAGCAAAAGGCCAGGAACCGTAAAAA
GGCCGCGTTGCTGGCGTTTTTCCATAGGCTCCGCCCCCCTGACGAGCATCACAAAAATCGACGCTCAAGT
CAGAGGTGGCGAAACCCGACAGGACTATAAAGATACCAGGCGTTTCCCCCTGGAAGCTCCCTCGTGCGCT
CTCCTGTTCCGACCCTGCCGCTTACCGGATACCTGTCCGCCTTTCTCCCTTCGGGAAGCGTGGCGCTTTC
TCATAGCTCACGCTGTAGGTATCTCAGTTCGGTGTAGGTCGTTCGCTCCAAGCTGGGCTGTGTGCACGAA
CCCCCCGTTCAGCCCGACCGCTGCGCCTTATCCGGTAACTATCGTCTTGAGTCCAACCCGGTAAGACACG
ACTTATCGCCACTGGCAGCAGCCACTGGTAACAGGATTAGCAGAGCGAGGTATGTAGGCGGTGCTACAGA
GTTCTTGAAGTGGTGGCCTAACTACGGCTACACTAGAAGAACAGTATTTGGTATCTGCGCTCTGCTGAAG
CCAGTTACCTTCGGAAAAAGAGTTGGTAGCTCTTGATCCGGCAAACAAACCACCGCTGGTAGCGGTGGTT
TTTTTGTTTGCAAGCAGCAGATTACGCGCAGAAAAAAAGGATCTCAAGAAGATCCTTTGATCTTTTCTAC
GGGGTCTGACGCTCAGTGGAACGAAAACTCACGTTAAGGGATTTTGGTCATGAGATTATCAAAAAGGATC
TTCACCTAGATCCTTTTAAATTAAAAATGAAGTTTTAAATCAATCTAAAGTATATATGAGTAAACTTGGT
CTGACAGTTACCAATGCTTAATCAGTGAGGCACCTATCTCAGCGATCTGTCTATTTCGTTCATCCATAGT
TGCCTGACTCCCCGTCGTGTAGATAACTACGATACGGGAGGGCTTACCATCTGGCCCCAGTGCTGCAATG
ATACCGCGAGACCCACGCTCACCGGCTCCAGATTTATCAGCAATAAACCAGCCAGCCGGAAGGGCCGAGC
GCAGAAGTGGTCCTGCAACTTTATCCGCCTCCATCCAGTCTATTAATTGTTGCCGGGAAGCTAGAGTAAG
TAGTTCGCCAGTTAATAGTTTGCGCAACGTTGTTGCCATTGCTACAGGCATCGTGGTGTCACGCTCGTCG
TTTGGTATGGCTTCATTCAGCTCCGGTTCCCAACGATCAAGGCGAGTTACATGATCCCCCATGTTGTGCA
AAAAAGCGGTTAGCTCCTTCGGTCCTCCGATCGTTGTCAGAAGTAAGTTGGCCGCAGTGTTATCACTCAT
GGTTATGGCAGCACTGCATAATTCTCTTACTGTCATGCCATCCGTAAGATGCTTTTCTGTGACTGGTGAG
TACTCAACCAAGTCATTCTGAGAATAGTGTATGCGGCGACCGAGTTGCTCTTGCCCGGCGTCAATACGGG
ATAATACCGCGCCACATAGCAGAACTTTAAAAGTGCTCATCATTGGAAAACGTTCTTCGGGGCGAAAACT
CTCAAGGATCTTACCGCTGTTGAGATCCAGTTCGATGTAACCCACTCGTGCACCCAACTGATCTTCAGCA
TCTTTTACTTTCACCAGCGTTTCTGGGTGAGCAAAAACAGGAAGGCAAAATGCCGCAAAAAAGGGAATAA
GGGCGACACGGAAATGTTGAATACTCATACTCTTCCTTTTTCAATATTATTGAAGCATTTATCAGGGTTA
TTGTCTCATGAGCGGATACATATTTGAATGTATTTAGAAAAATAAACAAATAGGGGTTCCGCGCACATTT
CCCCGAAAAGTGCCACCTGACGTCTAAGAAACCATTATTATCATGACATTAACCTATAAAAATAGGCGTA
TCACGAGGCCCTTTCGTCTCGCGCGTTTCGGTGATGACGGTGAAAACCTCTGACACATGCAGCTCCCGGA
GACGGTCACAGCTTGTCTGTAAGCGGATGCCGGGAGCAGACAAGCCCGTCAGGGCGCGTCAGCGGGTGTT
GGCGGGTGTCGGGGCTGGCTTAACTATGCGGCATCAGAGCAGATTGTACTGAGAGTGCACCATATGCGGT
GTGAAATACCGCACAGATGCGTAAGGAGAAAATACCGCATCAGGCGCCATTCGCCATTCAGGCTGCGCAA
CTGTTGGGAAGGGCGATCGGTGCGGGCCTCTTCGCTATTACGCCAGCTGGCGAAAGGGGGATGTGCTGCA
AGGCGATTAAGTTGGGTAACGCCAGGGTTTTCCCAGTCACGACGTT
Features (pLannotate 1.2.2; 18 found; start..end, strand, type, name):
     23..449     +  promoter       MT promoter: Drosophila metallothionein promoter
    467..520     +  sig_peptide    BiP signal sequence: Drosophila BiP signal sequence
    479..1408    +  CDS            ZAR1 (fragment): ZAR1_ARATH - Experimental evidence at protein level: Swiss-Prot protein existence level 1. Receptor protein kinase acting as an integrator for intracellular calcium and heterotrimeric G protein signaling with extracellular signals during early zygote development. Involved in modulating the asymmetric division of zygote and the cell fate determination of its daughter cells. From Arabidopsis thaliana (Mouse-ear cress).
   1439..2119    +  CDS            IGHG1 (fragment): IGHG1_HUMAN - Experimental evidence at protein level: Swiss-Prot protein existence level 1. Constant region of immunoglobulin heavy chains. Immunoglobulins, also known as antibodies, are membrane-bound or secreted glycoproteins produced by B lymphocytes. In the recognition phase of humoral immunity, the membrane-bound immunoglobulins serve as receptors which, upon binding of a specific antigen, trigger the clonal expansion and differentiation of B lymphocytes into immunoglobulins- secreting plasma cells. Secreted immunoglobulins mediate the effector phase of humoral immunity, which results in
   2138..2179    +  CDS            V5 tag: epitope tag from simian virus 5
   2279..2413    -  polyA_signal   SV40 poly(A) signal: SV40 polyadenylation signal
   2436..2520    -  CDS            large T antigen (fragment): large T antigen from SV40 (simian virus 40)
   2520..2544    +  misc_feature   MCS (fragment): pUC18/19 multiple cloning site
   2581..2597    -  protein_bind   lac operator: The lac repressor binds to the lac operator to inhibit transcription in E. coli. This inhibition can be relieved by adding lactose or isopropyl-β-D-thiogalactopyranoside (IPTG). lac repressor encoded by lacI
   2605..2635    -  promoter       lac promoter: promoter for the E. coli lac operon
   2650..2671    -  protein_bind   CAP binding site: CAP binding activates transcription in the presence of cAMP. E. coli catabolite activator protein
   2684..2776    -  CDS            lacI (fragment): lac repressor; lacI; The lac repressor binds to the lac operator to inhibit transcription in E. coli. This inhibition can be relieved by adding lactose or isopropyl-β-D-thiogalactopyranoside (IPTG).
   2959..3547    -  rep_origin     ori: high-copy-number ColE1/pMB1/pBR322/pUC origin of replication
   3718..4578    -  CDS            AmpR: β-lactamase; bla; confers resistance to ampicillin, carbenicillin, and related antibiotics
   4579..4683    -  promoter       AmpR promoter: bla
   4778..4813    +  CDS            rop (fragment): Rop protein, which maintains plasmids at low copy number; rop
   4915..5014    +  misc_feature   bom (fragment): basis of mobility region from pBR322
   5020..21      -  CDS            lacZα (fragment) (across the origin): LacZα fragment of β-galactosidase; lacZ fragment
