[The description below was written by a language model from this plasmid's Addgene catalogue record and pLannotate feature annotations shown in this document.]
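Description:
AT2G01210 X007_pECIA2 is a 5,156-nt insect expression plasmid built on the pECIA2 backbone, designed for secreted protein production in Drosophila cell culture. It is propagated in E. coli as a high-copy plasmid through a ColE1/pUC-type origin and selected with ampicillin via the β-lactamase gene. The feature table also picks up remnants of pUC/pBR322 ancestry (lac promoter and operator, and fragments of lacZα, lacI, rop and bom), which appear to be backbone leftovers with no role in the expression cassette.

The payload is driven by the copper-inducible Drosophila metallothionein promoter, so expression is switched on with CuSO4. Downstream, a Drosophila BiP signal sequence directs the product into the secretory pathway. It is fused in frame to the extracellular domain of the Arabidopsis thaliana leucine-rich repeat receptor kinase encoded by AT2G01210, which the annotation matches to ZAR1, a receptor kinase implicated in asymmetric division of the zygote. The ectodomain, inserted by ligation-independent cloning, is followed by backbone-encoded C-terminal tags: a human IgG1 Fc fragment, a V5 epitope and a hexahistidine tag. The His tag is stated in the catalogue record but not separately annotated in the feature table. An SV40 polyadenylation signal lies downstream of the cassette, although it is annotated on the opposite strand.

The plasmid serves as the "bait" construct in an extracellular interaction assay and is meant to be paired with the matching prey vector in pECIA14. It belongs to a collection used to map pairwise interactions among the ectodomains of Arabidopsis LRR receptor kinases. In general, an Fc fusion dimerises a protein and allows it to be captured, while V5 and His tags support detection and purification.
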