Addgene plasmid #115012: AT2G01210 X007_pECIA2
Purpose: Bait vector AT2G01210 X007_pECIA2 should be used with prey vector AT2G01210 X007_pECIA14.
Depositing lab: Youssef Belkhadir. Depositing organization: Gregor Mendel Institute of Molecular Plant Biology. Publication: An extracellular network of Arabidopsis leucine-rich repeat receptor kinases. Smakowska-Luzan E, Mott GA, Parys K, Stegmann M, Howton TC, Layeghifard M, Neuhold J, Lehner A, Kong J, Grunwald K, Weinberger N, Satbhai SB, Mayer D, Busch W, Madalinski M, Stolt-Bergner P, Provart NJ, Mukhtar MS, Zipfel C, Desveaux D, Guttman DS, Belkhadir Y. Nature. 2018 Jan 18;553(7688):342-346. doi: 10.1038/nature25184. Epub 2018 Jan 10. PubMed 29320478.
Backbone
  Vector backbone: pECIA2
  Backbone manufacturer: Chris Garcia (Addgene plasmid # 47032)
  Vector type: Insect Expression
Growth in bacteria
  Bacterial resistance: Ampicillin, 100 μg/mL
  Growth temperature: 37°C
  Growth strain: DH5alpha
  Copy number: High Copy
Gene/Insert
  Gene/Insert name: AT2G01210
  Species: A. thaliana (mustard weed)
  Entrez Gene: AT2G01210 (a.k.a. AT2G01210, F10A8.9, F10A8_9)
  Promoter: Metallothionein (Copper-Inducible)
  Tag / fusion protein: Fc, V5 and hexahistidine tags (C terminal on backbone)
  Cloning method: Ligation Independent Cloning
Terms and licenses: Academic/Nonprofit Terms; Industry Terms: Not Available to Industry
Depositor comments: Plasmid for secreted expression in Drosophila cell culture by induction via CuSO4. Insert is an extracellular domain of indicated LRR-RK, C-terminally tagged with Fc, V5 and hexahistidine tags. Insert Protein Sequence: NDEGFALLTFKQSVHDDPTGSLNNWNSSDENACSWNGVTCKELRVVSLSIPRKNLYGSLPSSLGFLSSLRHLNLRSNRFYGSLPIQLFHLQGLQSLVLYGNSFDGSLSEEIGKLKLLQTLDLSQNLFNGSLPLSILQCNRLKTLDVSRNNLSGPLPDGFGSAFVSLEKLDLAFNQFNGSIPSDIGNLSNLQGTADFSHNHFTGSIPPALGDLPEKVYIDLTFNNLSGPIPQTGALMNRGPTAFIGNTGLCGPPLKDLCQGYQLGLNASYPFIPSNNPPEDSDSTNSETKQKSSGLS
How to cite: AT2G01210 X007_pECIA2 was a gift from Youssef Belkhadir (Addgene plasmid # 115012 ; http://n2t.net/addgene:115012 ; RRID:Addgene_115012)
